>Addgene plasmid #70454 | R777-E170 Hs.PIK3CG-nostop | depositor full sequence | sequence record 125903 | Full Sequence
TTAACGCTAGCATGGATGTTTTCCCAGTCACGACGTTGTAAAACGACGGCCAGTCTTAAAATTCGAGCTC
GGTCCGAGGATCCGAAATAATGATTTTATTTTGACTGATAGTGACCTGTTCGTTGCAACAAATTGATAAG
CAATGCTTTTTTATAATGCCAACTTTGTACAAAAAAGTTGGCACCATGGAGCTGGAGAACTATAAACAGC
CCGTGGTGCTGAGAGAGGACAACTGCCGAAGGCGCCGGAGGATGAAGCCGCGCAGTGCTGCGGCCAGCCT
GTCCTCCATGGAGCTCATCCCCATCGAGTTCGTGCTGCCCACCAGCCAGCGCAAATGCAAGAGCCCCGAA
ACGGCGCTGCTGCACGTGGCCGGCCACGGCAACGTGGAGCAGATGAAGGCCCAGGTGTGGCTGCGAGCGC
TGGAGACCAGCGTGGCGGCGGACTTCTACCACCGGCTGGGACCGCATCACTTCCTCCTGCTCTATCAGAA
GAAGGGGCAGTGGTACGAGATCTACGACAAGTACCAGGTGGTGCAGACTCTGGACTGCCTGCGCTACTGG
AAGGCCACGCACCGGAGCCCGGGCCAGATCCACCTGGTGCAGCGGCACCCGCCCTCCGAGGAGTCCCAAG
CCTTCCAGCGGCAGCTCACGGCGCTGATTGGCTATGACGTCACTGACGTCAGCAACGTGCACGACGATGA
GCTGGAGTTCACGCGCCGTGGCTTGGTGACCCCGCGCATGGCGGAGGTGGCCAGCCGCGACCCCAAGCTC
TACGCCATGCACCCGTGGGTGACGTCCAAGCCCCTCCCGGAGTACCTGTGGAAGAAGATTGCCAACAACT
GCATCTTCATCGTCATTCACCGCAGCACCACCAGCCAGACCATTAAGGTCTCACCCGACGACACCCCCGG
CGCCATCCTGCAGAGCTTCTTCACCAAGATGGCCAAGAAGAAATCTCTGATGGATATTCCCGAAAGCCAA
AGCGAACAGGATTTTGTGCTGCGCGTCTGTGGCCGGGATGAGTACCTGGTGGGCGAAACGCCCATCAAAA
ACTTCCAGTGGGTGAGGCACTGCCTCAAGAACGGAGAAGAGATTCACGTGGTACTGGACACGCCTCCAGA
CCCGGCCCTAGACGAGGTGAGGAAGGAAGAGTGGCCGCTGGTGGACGACTGCACGGGAGTCACCGGCTAC
CATGAGCAGCTTACCATCCACGGCAAGGACCACGAGAGTGTGTTCACCGTGTCCCTGTGGGACTGCGACC
GCAAGTTCAGGGTCAAGATCAGAGGCATTGATATCCCCGTCCTGCCTCGGAACACCGACCTCACAGTTTT
TGTAGAGGCAAACATCCAGCATGGGCAACAAGTCCTTTGCCAAAGGAGAACCAGCCCCAAACCCTTCACA
GAGGAGGTGCTGTGGAATGTGTGGCTTGAGTTCAGTATCAAAATCAAAGACTTGCCCAAAGGGGCTCTAC
TGAACCTCCAGATCTACTGCGGTAAAGCTCCAGCACTGTCCAGCAAGGCCTCTGCAGAGTCCCCCAGTTC
TGAGTCCAAGGGCAAAGTTCAGCTTCTCTATTATGTGAACCTGCTGCTGATAGACCACCGTTTCCTCCTG
CGCCGTGGAGAATACGTCCTCCACATGTGGCAGATATCTGGGAAGGGAGAAGACCAAGGAAGCTTCAATG
CTGACAAACTCACGTCTGCAACTAACCCAGACAAGGAGAACTCAATGTCCATCTCCATTCTTCTGGACAA
TTACTGCCACCCGATAGCCCTGCCTAAGCATCAGCCCACCCCTGACCCGGAAGGGGACCGGGTTCGAGCA
GAAATGCCCAACCAGCTTCGCAAGCAATTGGAGGCGATCATAGCCACTGATCCACTTAACCCTCTCACAG
CAGAGGACAAAGAATTGCTCTGGCATTTTAGATACGAAAGCCTTAAGCACCCAAAAGCATATCCTAAGCT
ATTTAGTTCAGTGAAATGGGGACAGCAAGAAATTGTGGCCAAAACATACCAATTGTTGGCCAGAAGGGAA
GTCTGGGATCAAAGTGCTTTGGATGTTGGGTTAACAATGCAGCTCCTGGACTGCAACTTCTCAGATGAAA
ATGTAAGAGCCATTGCAGTTCAGAAACTGGAGAGCTTGGAGGACGATGATGTTCTGCATTACCTTCTACA
ATTGGTCCAGGCTGTGAAATTTGAACCATACCATGATAGTGCCCTTGCCAGATTTCTGCTGAAGCGTGGT
TTAAGAAACAAAAGAATTGGTCACTTTTTGTTTTGGTTCTTGAGAAGTGAGATAGCCCAGTCCAGACACT
ATCAGCAGAGGTTCGCTGTGATTCTGGAAGCCTATCTGAGGGGCTGTGGCACAGCCATGCTGCACGACTT
TACCCAACAAGTCCAAGTAATCGAGATGTTACAAAAAGTCACCCTTGATATTAAATCGCTCTCTGCTGAA
AAGTATGACGTCAGTTCCCAAGTTATTTCACAACTTAAACAAAAGCTTGAAAACCTGCAGAATTCTCAAC
TCCCCGAAAGCTTTAGAGTTCCATATGATCCTGGACTGAAAGCAGGAGCGCTGGCAATTGAAAAATGTAA
AGTAATGGCCTCCAAGAAAAAACCACTATGGCTTGAGTTTAAATGTGCCGATCCTACAGCCCTATCAAAT
GAAACAATTGGAATTATCTTTAAACATGGTGATGATCTGCGCCAAGACATGCTTATTTTACAGATTCTAC
GAATCATGGAGTCTATTTGGGAGACTGAATCTTTGGATCTATGCCTCCTGCCATATGGTTGCATTTCAAC
TGGTGACAAAATAGGAATGATCGAGATTGTGAAAGACGCCACGACAATTGCCAAAATTCAGCAAAGCACA
GTGGGCAACACGGGAGCATTTAAAGATGAAGTCCTGAATCACTGGCTCAAAGAAAAATCCCCTACTGAAG
AAAAGTTTCAGGCAGCAGTGGAGAGATTTGTTTATTCCTGTGCAGGCTACTGTGTGGCAACCTTTGTTCT
TGGAATAGGCGACAGACACAATGACAATATTATGATCACCGAGACAGGAAACCTATTTCATATTGACTTC
GGGCACATTCTTGGGAATTACAAAAGTTTCCTGGGCATTAATAAAGAGAGAGTGCCATTTGTGCTAACCC
CTGACTTCCTCTTTGTGATGGGAACTTCTGGAAAGAAGACAAGCCCACACTTCCAGAAATTTCAGGACAT
CTGTGTTAAGGCTTATCTAGCCCTTCGTCATCACACAAACCTACTGATCATCCTGTTCTCCATGATGCTG
ATGACAGGAATGCCCCAGTTAACAAGCAAAGAAGACATTGAATATATCCGGGATGCCCTCACAGTGGGGA
AAAATGAGGAGGATGCTAAAAAGTATTTTCTTGATCAGATCGAAGTTTGCAGAGACAAAGGATGGACTGT
GCAGTTTAATTGGTTTCTACATCTTGTTCTTGGCATCAAACAAGGAGAGAAACATTCAGCCTCAACTTTC
TTGTACAAAGTTGGCATTATAGGAAAGCATTGCTTATCAATTTGTTGCAACGAACAGGTCACTATCAGTC
AAAATAAAATCATTATTTGCATGCAAGCTTAGATCCTCTAGACCAGCCAGGACAGAAATGCCTCGACTTC
GCTGCTACCCAAGGTTGCCGGGTGACGCACACCGTGGAAACGGATGAAGGCACGAACCCAGTGGACATAA
GCCTGTTCGGTTCGTAAGCTGTAATGCAAGTAGCGTATGCGCTCACGCAACTGGTCCAGAACCTTGACCG
AACGCAGCGGTGGTAACGGCGCAGTGGCGGTTTTCATGGCTTGTTATGACTGTTTTTTTGGGGTACAGTC
TATGCCTCGGGCATCCAAGCAGCAAGCGCGTTACGCCGTGGGTCGATGTTTGATGTTATGGAGCAGCAAC
GATGTTACGCAGCAGGGCAGTCGCCCTAAAACAAAGTTAAACATTATGAGGGAAGCGGTGATCGCCGAAG
TATCGACTCAACTATCAGAGGTAGTTGGCGTCATCGAGCGCCATCTCGAACCGACGTTGCTGGCCGTACA
TTTGTACGGCTCCGCAGTGGATGGCGGCCTGAAGCCACACAGTGATATTGATTTGCTGGTTACGGTGACC
GTAAGGCTTGATGAAACAACGCGGCGAGCTTTGATCAACGACCTTTTGGAAACTTCGGCTTCCCCTGGAG
AGAGCGAGATTCTCCGCGCTGTAGAAGTCACCATTGTTGTGCACGACGACATCATTCCGTGGCGTTATCC
AGCTAAGCGCGAACTGCAATTTGGAGAATGGCAGCGCAATGACATTCTTGCAGGTATCTTCGAGCCAGCC
ACGATCGACATTGATCTGGCTATCTTGCTGACAAAAGCAAGAGAACATAGCGTTGCCTTGGTAGGTCCAG
CGGCGGAGGAACTCTTTGATCCGGTTCCTGAACAGGATCTATTTGAGGCGCTAAATGAAACCTTAACGCT
ATGGAACTCGCCGCCCGACTGGGCTGGCGATGAGCGAAATGTAGTGCTTACGTTGTCCCGCATTTGGTAC
AGCGCAGTAACCGGCAAAATCGCGCCGAAGGATGTCGCTGCCGACTGGGCAATGGAGCGCCTGCCGGCCC
AGTATCAGCCCGTCATACTTGAAGCTAGACAGGCTTATCTTGGACAAGAAGAAGATCGCTTGGCCTCGCG
CGCAGATCAGTTGGAAGAATTTGTCCACTACGTGAAAGGCGAGATCACCAAGGTAGTCGGCAAATAACCC
TCGAGCCACCCATGACCAAAATCCCTTAACGTGAGTTACGCGTCGTTCCACTGAGCGTCAGACCCCGTAG
AAAAGATCAAAGGATCTTCTTGAGATCCTTTTTTTCTGCGCGTAATCTGCTGCTTGCAAACAAAAAAACC
ACCGCTACCAGCGGTGGTTTGTTTGCCGGATCAAGAGCTACCAACTCTTTTTCCGAAGGTAACTGGCTTC
AGCAGAGCGCAGATACCAAATACTGTCCTTCTAGTGTAGCCGTAGTTAGGCCACCACTTCAAGAACTCTG
TAGCACCGCCTACATACCTCGCTCTGCTAATCCTGTTACCAGTGGCTGCTGCCAGTGGCGATAAGTCGTG
TCTTACCGGGTTGGACTCAAGACGATAGTTACCGGATAAGGCGCAGCGGTCGGGCTGAACGGGGGGTTCG
TGCACACAGCCCAGCTTGGAGCGAACGACCTACACCGAACTGAGATACCTACAGCGTGAGCATTGAGAAA
GCGCCACGCTTCCCGAAGGGAGAAAGGCGGACAGGTATCCGGTAAGCGGCAGGGTCGGAACAGGAGAGCG
CACGAGGGAGCTTCCAGGGGGAAACGCCTGGTATCTTTATAGTCCTGTCGGGTTTCGCCACCTCTGACTT
GAGCGTCGATTTTTGTGATGCTCGTCAGGGGGGCGGAGCCTATGGAAAAACGCCAGCAACGCGGCCTTTT
TACGGTTCCTGGCCTTTTGCTGGCCTTTTGCTCACATGTTCTTTCCTGCGTTATCCCCTGATTCTGTGGA
TAACCGTATTACCGCCTTTGAGTGAGCTGATACCGCTCGCCGCAGCCGAACGACCGAGCGCAGCGAGTCA
GTGAGCGAGGAAGCGGAAGAGCGCCCAATACGCAAACCGCCTCTCCCCGCGCGTTGGCCGATTCATTAAT
GCAGCTGGCACGACAGGTTTCCCGACTGGAAAGCGGGCAGTGAGCGCAACGCAATTAATACGCGTACCGC
TAGCCAGGAAGAGTTTGTAGAAACGCAAAAAGGCCATCCGTCAGGATGGCCTTCTGCTTAGTTTGATGCC
TGGCAGTTTATGGCGGGCGTCCTGCCCGCCACCCTCCGGGCCGTTGCTTCACAACGTTCAAATCCGCTCC
CGGCGGATTTGTCCTACTCAGGAGAGCGTTCACCGACAAACAACAGATAAAACGAAAGGCCCAGTCTTCC
GACTGAGCCTTTCGTTTTATTTGATGCCTGGCAGTTCCCTACTCTCGCG
Features (pLannotate 1.2.2; 11 found; start..end, strand, type, name):
     18..54      -  CDS            lacZα (fragment): LacZα fragment of β-galactosidase; lacZ fragment
     85..180     +  protein_bind   attL3: mutant version of attL; recombination site for the Gateway® LR reaction LR Clonase™
    186..3491    +  CDS            PIK3CG: PK3CG_HUMAN - Experimental evidence at protein level: Swiss-Prot protein existence level 1. Phosphoinositide-3-kinase (PI3K) that phosphorylates PtdIns(4,5)P2 (Phosphatidylinositol 4,5-bisphosphate) to generate phosphatidylinositol 3,4,5-trisphosphate (PIP3). PIP3 plays a key role by recruiting PH domain-containing proteins to the membrane, including AKT1 and PDPK1, activating signaling cascades involved in cell growth, survival, proliferation, motility and morphology. Links G-protein coupled receptor activation to PIP3 production. Involved in immune, inflammatory and allergic responses. Modul
   3496..3589    -  protein_bind   attL2 (fragment): mutant version of attL; recombination site for the Gateway® LR reaction LR Clonase™
   3704..3727    +  promoter       Pc promoter (fragment): intI1 (promoter lies within the coding sequence); class 1 integron promoter
   3903..3959    +  CDS            GmR (fragment): gentamycin acetyltransferase; aacC1; confers resistance to gentamycin
   3966..4757    +  CDS            SmR: aminoglycoside adenylyltransferase (Murphy, 1985); aadA; confers resistance to spectinomycin and streptomycin
   4850..5438    +  rep_origin     ori: high-copy-number ColE1/pMB1/pBR322/pUC origin of replication
   5621..5713    +  CDS            lacI (fragment): lac repressor; lacI; The lac repressor binds to the lac operator to inhibit transcription in E. coli. This inhibition can be relieved by adding lactose or isopropyl-β-D-thiogalactopyranoside (IPTG).
   5768..5795    -  terminator     rrnB T2 terminator: transcription terminator T2 from the E. coli rrnB gene
   5927..5970    +  terminator     rrnB T1 terminator: Escherichia coli rrnB; transcription terminator T1 from the E. coli rrnB gene
