[The description below was written by a language model from this plasmid's Addgene catalogue record and pLannotate feature annotations shown in this document.]
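Description:
R777-E170 Hs.PIK3CG-nostop is a Gateway entry clone built on the pDonor-255 backbone, carrying the human PIK3CG open reading frame (reference transcript NM_002649.3). It is a bacterial propagation and cloning plasmid rather than an expression vector. It replicates in E. coli from a high-copy ColE1/pUC-type origin and is selected with spectinomycin through the aadA (SmR) aminoglycoside adenylyltransferase gene. A fragment of a class 1 integron Pc promoter lies upstream of that marker. Short remnants of lacZα, lacI and a gentamicin resistance gene are also annotated, and these look like non-functional backbone leftovers. The rrnB T1 and T2 terminators lie upstream of the cloning site, where such elements usually shield an insert from read-through transcription. The full sequence record is about 6 kb, consistent with the stated backbone and insert sizes.

The 3,306 bp insert encodes the p110γ catalytic subunit of phosphoinositide 3-kinase, which converts PtdIns(4,5)P2 to PIP3 and links G-protein-coupled receptor signalling to AKT/PDPK1 pathways and to immune and inflammatory responses. The ORF is flanked by attL recombination sites, so an LR Clonase reaction can move it into any compatible destination vector. The automated annotation labels the upstream site as attL3 and the downstream one as an attL2 fragment. The stop codon has been omitted so that the coding sequence reads through into a C-terminal tag or fusion partner supplied by the destination vector. No promoter drives the insert in this plasmid, so expression elements must come from the destination construct. The depositor notes three silent nucleotide differences from the RefSeq entry, which do not alter the protein.
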