Addgene plasmid #70454: R777-E170 Hs.PIK3CG-nostop
Purpose: Gateway ORF clone of human PIK3CG [NM_002649.3] without stop codon (for C-terminal fusions)
Depositing lab: Dominic Esposito. Depositing organization: National Cancer Institute (NCI).
Backbone
  Vector backbone: pDonor-255
  Backbone size w/o insert (bp): 2693
  Vector type: Gateway Entry Clone
Growth in bacteria
  Bacterial resistance: Spectinomycin, 50 μg/mL
  Growth temperature: 37°C
  Growth strain: DH10B
  Copy number: High Copy
Gene/Insert
  Gene/Insert name: PIK3CG (alt name: NM_002649.3)
  Species: H. sapiens (human)
  Insert size (bp): 3306
  Entrez Gene: PIK3CG (a.k.a. IMD97, PI3CG, PI3K, PI3Kgamma, PIK3, p110gamma, p120-PI3K)
  Cloning method: Gateway Cloning
  Sequencing primers: 5′ M13F 23-mer (5'-CCCAGTCACGACGTTGTAAAACG); 3′ attLR 23-mer (5'-TAACATCAGAGATTTTGAGACAC)
Terms and licenses: Academic/Nonprofit Terms; Industry Terms: Not Available to Industry
Depositor comments: a972g, t981c, c2025t silent mutations not noted in Refseq
How to cite: R777-E170 Hs.PIK3CG-nostop was a gift from Dominic Esposito (Addgene plasmid # 70454 ; http://n2t.net/addgene:70454 ; RRID:Addgene_70454)
