>Addgene plasmid #70454 | R777-E170 Hs.PIK3CG-nostop | addgene partial sequence | sequence record 132204 | pCR8_R1 5'-cgaaccgaacaggcttatgt-3'
GGTGTGCGTCACCCGGCAACCTTGGGTAGCAGCGAAGTCGAGGCATTTCTGTCCTGGCTGGTCTAGAGGA
TCTAAGCTTGCATGCAAATAATGATTTTATTTTGACTGATAGTGACCTGTTCGTTGCAACAAATTGATAA
GCAATGCTTTCCTATAATGCCAACTTTGTACAAGAAAGTTGAGGCTGAATGTTTCTCTCCTTGTTTGATG
CCAAGAACAAGATGTAGAAACCAATTAAACTGCACAGTCCATCCTTTGTCTCTGCAAACTTCGATCTGAT
CAAGAAAATACTTTTTAGCATCCTCCTCATTTTTCCCCACTGTGAGGGCATCCCGGATATATTCAATGTC
TTCTTTGCTTGTTAACTGGGGCATTCCTGTCATCAGCATCATGGAGAACAGGATGATCAGTAGGTTTGTG
TGATGACGAAGGGCTAGATAAGCCTTAACACAGATGTCCTGAAATTTCTGGAAGTGTGGGCTTGTCTTCT
TTCCAGAAGTTCCCATCACAAAGAGGAAGTCAGGGGTTAGCACAAATGGCACTCTCTCTTTATTAATGCC
CAGGAAACTTTTGTAATTCCCAAGAATGTGCCCGAAGTCAATATGAAATAGGTTTCCTGTCTCGGTGATC
ATAATATTGTCATTGTGTCTGTCGCCTATTCCAAGAACAAAGGTTGCCACACAGTAGCCTGCACAGGAAT
AAACAAATCTCTCCACTGCTGCCTGAAACTTTTCTTCAGTAGGGGATTTTTCTTTGAGCCAGTGATTCAG
GACTTCATCTTTAAATGCTCCCGTGTTGCCCACTGTGCTTTGCTGAATTTTGGCAATTGTCGTGGCGTCT
TTCACAATCTCGATCATTCCTATTTTGTCACCAGTTGAAATGCAACCATATGGCAGGAGGCATAGATCCA
AAGATTCAGTCTCCCAAATAGACTCCATGATTCGTAGAATCTGTAAAATAAGCATGTCTTGGCGCAGATC
ATCACCATGTTTAAAGATAATTCCAATTGTTTCATTTGATAGGGCTGTAGGATCGGC
